>Addgene plasmid #125233 | pLX208-gLuc sp-NanoLuc-15aa linker-ICAM-Nrxn3b-HA | addgene full sequence | sequence record 245090 | Addgene NGS Result
TTAATGTAGTCTTATGCAATACTCTTGTAGTCTTGCAACATGGTAACGATGAGTTAGCAACATGCCTTAC
AAGGAGAGAAAAAGCACCGTGCATGCCGATTGGTGGAAGTAAGGTGGTACGATCGTGCCTTATTAGGAAG
GCAACAGACGGGTCTGACATGGATTGGACGAACCACTGAATTGCCGCATTGCAGAGATATTGTATTTAAG
TGCCTAGCTCGATACATAAACGGGTCTCTCTGGTTAGACCAGATCTGAGCCTGGGAGCTCTCTGGCTAAC
TAGGGAACCCACTGCTTAAGCCTCAATAAAGCTTGCCTTGAGTGCTTCAAGTAGTGTGTGCCCGTCTGTT
GTGTGACTCTGGTAACTAGAGATCCCTCAGACCCTTTTAGTCAGTGTGGAAAATCTCTAGCAGTGGCGCC
CGAACAGGGACTTGAAAGCGAAAGGGAAACCAGAGGAGCTCTCTCGACGCAGGACTCGGCTTGCTGAAGC
GCGCACGGCAAGAGGCGAGGGGCGGCGACTGGTGAGTACGCCAAAAATTTTGACTAGCGGAGGCTAGAAG
GAGAGAGATGGGTGCGAGAGCGTCAGTATTAAGCGGGGGAGAATTAGATCGCGATGGGAAAAAATTCGGT
TAAGGCCAGGGGGAAAGAAAAAATATAAATTAAAACATATAGTATGGGCAAGCAGGGAGCTAGAACGATT
CGCAGTTAATCCTGGCCTGTTAGAAACATCAGAAGGCTGTAGACAAATACTGGGACAGCTACAACCATCC
CTTCAGACAGGATCAGAAGAACTTAGATCATTATATAATACAGTAGCAACCCTCTATTGTGTGCATCAAA
GGATAGAGATAAAAGACACCAAGGAAGCTTTAGACAAGATAGAGGAAGAGCAAAACAAAAGTAAGACCAC
CGCACAGCAAGCGGCCGCTGATCTTCAGACCTGGAGGAGGAGATATGAGGGACAATTGGAGAAGTGAATT
ATATAAATATAAAGTAGTAAAAATTGAACCATTAGGAGTAGCACCCACCAAGGCAAAGAGAAGAGTGGTG
CAGAGAGAAAAAAGAGCAGTGGGAATAGGAGCTTTGTTCCTTGGGTTCTTGGGAGCAGCAGGAAGCACTA
TGGGCGCAGCGTCAATGACGCTGACGGTACAGGCCAGACAATTATTGTCTGGTATAGTGCAGCAGCAGAA
CAATTTGCTGAGGGCTATTGAGGCGCAACAGCATCTGTTGCAACTCACAGTCTGGGGCATCAAGCAGCTC
CAGGCAAGAATCCTGGCTGTGGAAAGATACCTAAAGGATCAACAGCTCCTGGGGATTTGGGGTTGCTCTG
GAAAACTCATTTGCACCACTGCTGTGCCTTGGAATGCTAGTTGGAGTAATAAATCTCTGGAACAGATTTG
GAATCACACGACCTGGATGGAGTGGGACAGAGAAATTAACAATTACACAAGCTTAATACACTCCTTAATT
GAAGAATCGCAAAACCAGCAAGAAAAGAATGAACAAGAATTATTGGAATTAGATAAATGGGCAAGTTTGT
GGAATTGGTTTAACATAACAAATTGGCTGTGGTATATAAAATTATTCATAATGATAGTAGGAGGCTTGGT
AGGTTTAAGAATAGTTTTTGCTGTACTTTCTATAGTGAATAGAGTTAGGCAGGGATATTCACCATTATCG
TTTCAGACCCACCTCCCAACCCCGAGAGCGCTGCCGTCTGGACCGATGGCTGTGTGGAAGTGCTCGCCGA
TAGTGGAAACAGACGCCCCAGCACTCGTCCTAGGGCAAAGGATCTGCAGTAATGAGAATTCTAGATCTTG
AGACAAATGGCAGTATTCATCCACAATTTTAAAAGAAAAGGGGGGATTGGGGGGTACAGTGCAGGGGAAA
GAATAGTAGACATAATAGCAACAGACATACAAACTAAAGAATTACAAAAACAAATTACAAAAATTCAAAA
TTTTCGGGTTTATTACAGGGACAGCAGAGATCCACTTTGGCGCCGGCTCGAGGGGGCCCGGGGTTATTAA
TAGTAATCAATTACGGGGTCATTAGTTCATAGCCCATATATGGAGTTCCGCGTTACATAACTTACGGTAA
ATGGCCCGCCTGGCTGACCGCCCAACGACCCCCGCCCATTGACGTCAATAATGACGTATGTTCCCATAGT
AACGCCAATAGGGACTTTCCATTGACGTCAATGGGTGGAGTATTTACGGTAAACTGCCCACTTGGCAGTA
CATCAAGTGTATCATATGCCAAGTACGCCCCCTATTGACGTCAATGACGGTAAATGGCCCGCCTGGCATT
ATGCCCAGTACATGACCTTATGGGACTTTCCTACTTGGCAGTACATCTACGTATTAGTCATCGCTATTAC
CATGGTGATGCGGTTTTGGCAGTACATCAATGGGCGTGGATAGCGGTTTGACTCACGGGGATTTCCAAGT
CTCCACCCCATTGACGTCAATGGGAGTTTGTTTTGGCACCAAAATCAACGGGACTTTCCAAAATGTCGTA
ACAACTCCGCCCCATTGACGCAAATGGGCGGTAGGCGTGTACGGTGGGAGGTCTATATAAGCAGAGCTCT
CTGGCTAACTGTCGGGATCCGCCACCATGGGAGTCAAAGTTCTGTTTGCCCTGATCTGCATCGCTGTGGC
CGAGGCCGTCTTCACACTCGAAGATTTCGTTGGGGACTGGCGACAGACAGCCGGCTACAACCTGGACCAA
GTCCTTGAACAGGGAGGTGTGTCCAGTTTGTTTCAGAATCTCGGGGTGTCCGTAACTCCGATCCAAAGGA
TTGTCCTGAGCGGTGAAAATGGGCTGAAGATCGACATCCATGTCATCATCCCGTATGAAGGTCTGAGCGG
CGACCAAATGGGCCAGATCGAAAAAATTTTTAAGGTGGTGTACCCTGTGGATGATCATCACTTTAAGGTG
ATCCTGCACTATGGCACACTGGTAATCGACGGGGTTACGCCGAACATGATCGACTATTTCGGACGGCCGT
ATGAAGGCATCGCCGTGTTCGACGGCAAAAAGATCACTGTAACAGGGACCCTGTGGAACGGCAACAAAAT
TATCGACGAGCGCCTGATCAACCCCGACGGCTCCCTGCTGTTCCGAGTAACCATCAACGGAGTGACCGGC
TGGCGGCTGTGCGAACGCATTCTGGCGGGCGACCCACTAGTCCAGTGTGGTGGAATTGCCGGATCCGCCA
CCCAGACATCTGTGTCCCCCTCAAAAGTCATCCTGCCCCGGGGAGGCTCCGTGCTGGTGACATGCAGCAC
CTCCTGTGACCAGCCCAAGTTGTTGGGCATAGAGACCCCGTTGCCTAAAAAGGAGTTGCTCCTGCCTGGG
AACAACCGGAAGGTGTATGAACTGAGCAATGTGCAAGAAGATAGCCAACCAATGTGCTATTCAAACTGCC
CTGATGGGCAGTCAACAGCTAAAACCTTCCTCACCGTGTACTGGACTCCAGAACGGGTGGAACTGGCACC
CCTCCCCTCTTGGCAGCCAGTGGGCAAGAACCTTACCCTACGCTGCCAGGTGGAGGGTGGGGCACCCCGG
GCCAACCTCACCGTGGTGCTGCTCCGTGGGGAGAAGGAGCTGAAACGGGAGCCAGCTGTGGGGGAGCCCG
CTGAGGTCACGACCACGGTGCTGGTGAGGAGAGATCACCATGGAGCCAATTTCTCGTGCCGCACTGAACT
GGACCTGCGGCCCCAAGGGCTGGAGCTGTTTGAGAACACCTCGGCCCCCTACCAGCTCCAGACCTTTGTC
CTGCCAGCGACTCCCCCACAACTTGTCAGCCCCCGGGTCCTAGAGGTGGACACGCAGGGGACCGTGGTCT
GTTCCCTGGACGGGCTGTTCCCAGTCTCGGAGGCCCAGGTCCACCTGGCACTGGGGGACCAGAGGTTGAA
CCCCACAGTCACCTATGGCAACGACTCCTTCTCGGCCAAGGCCTCAGTCAGTGTGACCGCAGAGGACGAG
GGCACCCAGCGGCTGACGTGTGCAGTAATACTGGGGAACCAGAGCCAGGAGACACTGCAGACAGTGACCA
TCTACAGCTTTCCGGCGCCCAACGTGATTCTGACGAAGCCAGAGGTCTCAGAAGGGACCGAGGTGACAGT
GAAGTGTGAGGCCCACCCTAGAGCCAAGGTGACGCTGAATGGGGTTCCAGCCCAGCCACTGGGCCCGAGG
GCCCAGCTCCTGCTGAAGGCCACCCCAGAGGACAACGGGCGCAGCTTCTCCTGCTCTGCAACCCTGGAGG
TGGCCGGCCAGCTTATACACAAGAACCAGACCCGGGAGCTTCGTGTCCTGTATGGCCCCCGACTGGACGA
GAGGGATTGTCCGGGAAACTGGACGTGGCCAGAAAATTCCCAGCAGACTCCAATGTGCCAGGCTTGGGGG
AACCCATTGCCCGAGCTCAAGTGTCTAAAGGATGGCACTTTCCCACTGCCCATCGGGGAATCAGTGACTG
TCACTCGAGATCTTGAGGGCACCTACCTCTGTCGGGCCAGGAGCACTCAAGGGGAGGTCACCCGCAAGGT
GACCGTGAATGTGCTCTCCCCCCGGTATGAGTCTTCTAATGTAGCTTCCTCCTCCTCCACCTCTTCCTCG
CCGGGGTCTCACTCTCAGCACGAGCACCATTTCCATGGCAGCAAGCATCACTCAGTGCCTATTTCTATCT
ATCGTTCCCCTGTTTCCCTTCGAGGAGGACACGCTGGCGCTACGTACATCTTTGGGAAAAGTGGTGGGCT
TATCCTCTACACCTGGCCAGCCAATGACAGGCCCAGCACGCGGTCTGACCGCCTTGCCGTGGGCTTCAGC
ACCACTGTGAAGGATGGCATCTTGGTCCGCATCGACAGTGCTCCAGGACTTGGTGCCTTCCTCCAGCTTC
ACATAGAACAGGGGAAAATTGGAGTTGTCTTCAACATTGGCACAGTTGACATCTCCATCAAAGAGGAGAG
AACCCCTGTAAATGACGGCAAATACCATGTGGTACGCTTCACCAGGAACGGCGGCAACGCCACCCTGCAG
GTGGACAACTGGCCAGTGAATGAACATTATCCTACAGGCCGGCAGTTAACCATCTTCAACACTCAGGCGC
AAATAGCCATTGGTGGAAAGGACAAAGGACGCCTCTTCCAAGGCCAACTCTCTGGGCTCTATTATGATGG
TTTGAAAGTACTGAACATGGCGGCTGAGAACAACCCCAATATTAAAATCAATGGAAGTGTTCGGCTGGTT
GGAGAAGTCCCATCAATTTTGGGAACAACACAGACGACCTCCATGCCACCAGAAATGTCTACTACTGTCA
TGGAAACCACTACTACAATGGCGACTACCACAACCCGTAAGAATCGCTCTACAGCCAGCATTCAGCCAAC
ATCAGATGATCTTGTTTCATCTGCTGAATGTTCAAGTGATGATGAAGACTTTGTTGAATGTGAGCCGAGT
ACAGCATACCCATACGATGTTCCAGATTACGCTTATCCTTACGACGTACCTGACTATGCTAACCCCACGG
AGCCGGGAATCAGACGGGTTCCGGGGGCCTCAGAGGTGATCCGGGAGTCGAGCAGCACAACAGGGATGGT
CGTCGGCATTGTGGCTGCTGCCGCCCTCTGCATCTTGATCCTCCTGTACGCCATGTACAAGTACAGGAAC
AGGGACGAGGGGTCCTATCAAGTGGACGAGACGCGGAACTACATCAGCAACTCCGCCCAGAGCAACGGCA
CGCTCATGAAGGAGAAGCAGCAGAGCTCGAAGAGCGGCCACAAGAAACAGAAAAACAAGGACAGGGAGTA
TTACGTGTAGACGCGTTAAGTCGACAATCAACCTCTGGATTACAAAATTTGTGAAAGATTGACTGGTATT
CTTAACTATGTTGCTCCTTTTACGCTATGTGGATACGCTGCTTTAATGCCTTTGTATCATGCTATTGCTT
CCCGTATGGCTTTCATTTTCTCCTCCTTGTATAAATCCTGGTTGCTGTCTCTTTATGAGGAGTTGTGGCC
CGTTGTCAGGCAACGTGGCGTGGTGTGCACTGTGTTTGCTGACGCAACCCCCACTGGTTGGGGCATTGCC
ACCACCTGTCAGCTCCTTTCCGGGACTTTCGCTTTCCCCCTCCCTATTGCCACGGCGGAACTCATCGCCG
CCTGCCTTGCCCGCTGCTGGACAGGGGCTCGGCTGTTGGGCACTGACAATTCCGTGGTGTTGTCGGGGAA
ATCATCGTCCTTTCCTTGGCTGCTCGCCTGTGTTGCCACCTGGATTCTGCGCGGGACGTCCTTCTGCTAC
GTCCCTTCGGCCCTCAATCCAGCGGACCTTCCTTCCCGCGGCCTGCTGCCGGCTCTGCGGCCTCTTCCGC
GTCTTCGCCTTCGCCCTCAGACGAGTCGGATCTCCCTTTGGGCCGCCTCCCCGCGTCGACTTTAAGACCA
ATGACTTACAAGGCAGCTGTAGATCTTAGCCACTTTTTAAAAGAAAAGGGGGGACTGGAAGGGCTAATTC
ACTCCCAACGAAGACAAGATCTGCTTTTTGCTTGTACTGGGTCTCTCTGGTTAGACCAGATCTGAGCCTG
GGAGCTCTCTGGCTAACTAGGGAACCCACTGCTTAAGCCTCAATAAAGCTTGCCTTGAGTGCTTCAAGTA
GTGTGTGCCCGTCTGTTGTGTGACTCTGGTAACTAGAGATCCCTCAGACCCTTTTAGTCAGTGTGGAAAA
TCTCTAGCAGTACGTATAGTAGTTCATGTCATCTTATTATTCAGTATTTATAACTTGCAAAGAAATGAAT
ATCAGAGAGTGAGAGGAACTTGTTTATTGCAGCTTATAATGGTTACAAATAAAGCAATAGCATCACAAAT
TTCACAAATAAAGCATTTTTTTCACTGCATTCTAGTTGTGGTTTGTCCAAACTCATCAATGTATCTTATC
ATGTCTGGCTCTAGCTATCCCGCCCCTAACTCCGCCCATCCCGCCCCTAACTCCGCCCAGTTCCGCCCAT
TCTCCGCCCCATGGCTGACTAATTTTTTTTATTTATGCAGAGGCCGAGGCCGCCTCGGCCTCTGAGCTAT
TCCAGAAGTAGTGAGGAGGCTTTTTTGGAGGCCTAGGGACGTACCCAATTCGCCCTATAGTGAGTCGTAT
TACGCGCGCTCACTGGCCGTCGTTTTACAACGTCGTGACTGGGAAAACCCTGGCGTTACCCAACTTAATC
GCCTTGCAGCACATCCCCCTTTCGCCAGCTGGCGTAATAGCGAAGAGGCCCGCACCGATCGCCCTTCCCA
ACAGTTGCGCAGCCTGAATGGCGAATGGG
[124 nt withheld, positions 7310-7433]
C
[91 nt withheld, positions 7435-7525]
A
[49 nt withheld, positions 7527-7575]
CCTTTGACGTTGGAGTCCACGTTCTTT
[37 nt withheld, positions 7603-7639]
ACCCTATCTCGGTCTATTCTTTTGATTTATAAGGGATTTTGCCGATTTCGGCCTATTGGTTAAAAAATGA
GCTGATTTAACAAAAATTTAACGCGAATTTTAACAAAATATTAAYGCTTASAMKTYAGGTGGCACTTTTC
GGGGAAATGTGCGCGGAACCCCTATTTGTTTATTTTTCTAAATACATTCAAATATGTATCCGCTCATGAG
ACAATAACCCTGATAAATGCTTCAATAATATTGAAAAAGGAAGAGTATGAGTATTCAACATTTCCGTGTC
GCCCTTATTCCCTTTTTTGCGGCATTTTGCCTTCCTGTTTTTGCTCACCCAGAAACGCTGGTGAAAGTAA
AAGATGCTGAAGATCAGTTGGGTGCACGAGTGGGTTACATCGAACTGGATCTCAACAGCGGTAAGATCCT
TGAGAGTTTTCGCCCCGAAGAACGTTTTCCAATGATGAGCACTTTTAAAGTTCTGCTATGTGGCGCGGTA
TTATCCCGTGTTGACGCCGGGCAAGAGCAACTCGGTCGCCGCATACACTATTCTCAGAATGACTTGGTTG
AGTACTCACCAGTCACAGAAAAGCATCTTACGGATGGCATGACAGTAAGAGAATTATGCAGTGCTGCCAT
AACCATGAGTGATAACACTGCGGCCAACTTACTTCTGACAACGATCGGAGGACCGAAGGAGCTAACCGCT
TTTTTGCACAACATGGGGGATCATGTAACTCGCCTTGATCGTTGGGAACCGGAGCTGAATGAAGCCATAC
CAAACGACGAGCGTGACACCACGATGCCTGCAGCAATGGCAACAACGTTGCGCAAACTATTAACTGGCGA
ACTACTTACTCTAGCTTCCCGGCAACAATTAATAGACTGGATGGAGGCGGATAAAGTTGCAGGACCACTT
CTGCGCTCGGCCCTTCCGGCTGGCTGGTTTATTGCTGATAAATCTGGAGCCGGTGAGCGTGGGTCTCGCG
GTATCATTGCAGCACTGGGGCCAGATGGTAAGCCCTCCCGTATCGTAGTTATCTACACGACGGGGAGTCA
GGCAACTATGGATGAACGAAATAGACAGATCGCTGAGATAGGTGCCTCACTGATTAAGCATTGGTAACTG
TCAGACCAAGTTTACTCATATATACTTTAGATTGATTTAAAACTTCATTTTTAATTTAAAAGGATCTAGG
TGAAGATCCTTTTTGATAATCTCATGACCAAAATCCCTTAACGTGAGTTTTCGTTCCACTGAGCGTCAGA
CCCCGTAGAAAAGATCAAAGGATCTTCTTGAGATCCTTTTTTTCTGCGCGTAATCTGCTGCTTGCAAACA
AAAAAACCACCGCTACCAGCGGTGGTTTGTTTGCCGGATCAAGAGCTACCAACTCTTTTTCCGAAGGTAA
CTGGCTTCAGCAGAGCGCAGATACCAAATACTGTCCTTCTAGTGTAGCCGTAGTTAGGCCACCACTTCAA
GAACTCTGTAGCACCGCCTACATACCTCGCTCTGCTAATCCTGTTACCAGTGGCTGCTGCCAGTGGCGAT
AAGTCGTGTCTTACCGGGTTGGACTCAAGACGATAGTTACCGGATAAGGCGCAGCGGTCGGGCTGAACGG
GGGGTTCGTGCACACAGCCCAGCTTGGAGCGAACGACCTACACCGAACTGAGATACCTACAGCGTGAGCT
ATGAGAAAGCGCCACGCTTCCCGAAGGGAGAAAGGCGGACAGGTATCCGGTAAGCGGCAGGGTCGGAACA
GGAGAGCGCACGAGGGAGCTTCCAGGGGGAAACGCCTGGTATCTTTATAGTCCTGTCGGGTTTCGCCACC
TCTGACTTGAGCGTCGATTTTTGTGATGCTCGTCAGGGGGGCGGAGCCTATGGAAAAACGCCAGCAACGC
GGCCTTTTTACGGTTCCTGGCCTTTTGCTGGCCTTTTGCTCACATGTTCTTTCCTGCGTTATCCCCTGAT
TCTGTGGATAACCGTATTACCGCCTTTGAGTGAGCTGATACCGCTCGCCGCAGCCGAACGACCGAGCGCA
GCGAGTCAGTGAGCGAGGAAGCGGAAGAGCGCCYRATRCGSWAWYYKCYYCTCCCCGCGCGTTGGCCGAT
TCATTAATGCAGCTGGCACGACAGGTTTCCCGACTGGAAAGCGGGCAGTGAGCGCAACGCAATTAATGTG
AGTTAGCTCACTCATTAGGCACCCCAGGCTTTACACTTTATGCTTCCGGCTCGTATGTTGTGTGGAATTG
TGAGCGGATAACAATTTCACACAGGAAACAGCTATGACCATGATTACGCCAAGCGCGCAATTAACCCTCA
CTAAAGGGAACAAAAGCTGGAGCTGCAAGC
Features (pLannotate 1.2.2; 29 found; start..end, strand, type, name):
      5..231     +  promoter       RSV promoter: Rous sarcoma virus enhancer/promoter
    232..412     +  LTR            5' LTR (truncated): truncated 5' long terminal repeat (LTR) from HIV-1
    459..584     +  misc_feature   HIV-1 Ψ: packaging signal of human immunodeficiency virus type 1
    568..931     +  CDS            HIV-1 gag (fragment): gag protein from human immunodeficiency virus 1; gag
   1077..1310    +  misc_feature   RRE: The Rev response element (RRE) of HIV-1 allows for Rev-dependent mRNA export from the nucleus to the cytoplasm.
   1707..1793    +  CDS            hph (fragment): KHYB_ECOLX - Experimental evidence at protein level: Swiss-Prot protein existence level 1. The aminoglycoside phosphotransferases achieve inactivation of their antibiotic substrates by phosphorylation. Only phosphorylates hygromycin and closely related compounds such as demethyl analogs and destomycin. From Escherichia coli.
   1847..1964    +  misc_feature   cPPT/CTS: central polypurine tract and central termination sequence of HIV-1
   2081..2384    +  enhancer       CMV enhancer: human cytomegalovirus immediate early enhancer
   2385..2588    +  promoter       CMV promoter: human cytomegalovirus (CMV) immediate early promoter
   2617..2667    +  CDS            hGLuc (fragment): secreted Gaussia luciferase human codon-optimized
   2668..3177    +  CDS            Nluc: NanoLuc® luciferase human codon-optimized
   3223..4581    +  CDS            ICAM1 (fragment): ICAM1_HUMAN - Experimental evidence at protein level: Swiss-Prot protein existence level 1. (Microbial infection) Upon Kaposi's sarcoma-associated herpesvirus/HHV-8 infection, is degraded by viral E3 ubiquitin ligase MIR2, presumably to prevent lysis of infected cells by cytotoxic T- lymphocytes and NK cell. From Homo sapiens (Human).
   4561..5817    +  CDS            NRXN3 (fragment): NRX3B_BOVIN - Experimental evidence at protein level: Swiss-Prot protein existence level 1. Neuronal cell surface protein that may be involved in cell recognition and cell adhesion. May play a role in angiogenesis (By similarity). From Bos taurus (Bovine).
   5836..6424    +  misc_feature   WPRE: woodchuck hepatitis virus posttranscriptional regulatory element
   6475..6494    +  misc_feature   cPPT/CTS (fragment): central polypurine tract and central termination sequence of HIV-1
   6496..6729    +  LTR            3' LTR (ΔU3): self-inactivating 3' long terminal repeat (LTR) from HIV-1
   6807..6928    +  polyA_signal   SV40 poly(A) signal: SV40 polyadenylation signal
   6968..7103    +  rep_origin     SV40 ori: SV40 origin of replication
   7124..7142    -  promoter       T7 promoter: promoter for bacteriophage T7 RNA polymerase
   7150..7305    +  CDS            lacZα (fragment): LacZα fragment of β-galactosidase; lacZ fragment
   7310..7738    +  rep_origin     f1 ori (sequence partly withheld): f1 bacteriophage origin of replication; arrow indicates direction of (+) strand synthesis
   7791..7895    +  promoter       AmpR promoter: bla
   7896..8756    +  CDS            AmpR: β-lactamase; bla; confers resistance to ampicillin, carbenicillin, and related antibiotics
   8927..9515    +  rep_origin     ori: high-copy-number ColE1/pMB1/pBR322/pUC origin of replication
   9720..9790    +  CDS            lacI (fragment): lac repressor; lacI; The lac repressor binds to the lac operator to inhibit transcription in E. coli. This inhibition can be relieved by adding lactose or isopropyl-β-D-thiogalactopyranoside (IPTG).
   9803..9824    +  protein_bind   CAP binding site: CAP binding activates transcription in the presence of cAMP. E. coli catabolite activator protein
   9839..9869    +  promoter       lac promoter: promoter for the E. coli lac operon
   9877..9893    +  protein_bind   lac operator: The lac repressor binds to the lac operator to inhibit transcription in E. coli. This inhibition can be relieved by adding lactose or isopropyl-β-D-thiogalactopyranoside (IPTG). lac repressor encoded by lacI
   9938..9956    +  promoter       T3 promoter: promoter for bacteriophage T3 RNA polymerase
