[The description below was written by a language model from this plasmid's Addgene catalogue record and pLannotate feature annotations shown in this document.]
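Description:
pLX208-gLuc sp-NanoLuc-15aa linker-ICAM-Nrxn3b-HA is a third-generation-style, self-inactivating HIV-1 lentiviral transfer plasmid built on the pLX208 backbone for expression in mammalian cells, either by direct transfection or after packaging into lentivirus. In bacteria it is maintained through a high-copy ColE1/pUC origin and selected with ampicillin via the β-lactamase gene. An f1 origin, an SV40 origin and residual lac/T7/T3 cloning-vector elements lie outside the viral unit. The viral genome is transcribed from an RSV promoter fused to a truncated 5' LTR. It carries the Ψ packaging signal with a gag fragment, the RRE for Rev-dependent nuclear export, a cPPT/CTS, WPRE to boost transcript stability and expression, and a ΔU3 3' LTR followed by an SV40 polyadenylation signal. Only a short fragment of the hygromycin resistance gene is annotated, so the feature table does not show an intact mammalian selection marker.

The payload, assembled by Gibson cloning, is a single synthetic fusion protein driven by the CMV enhancer/promoter. It begins with the Gaussia luciferase signal peptide, which directs the protein into the secretory pathway. This is followed by human codon-optimized NanoLuc, a 15-amino-acid linker, a large portion of human ICAM1, and a neurexin-3β segment, with an HA epitope tag listed in the record (not separately annotated). This arrangement appears designed to display NanoLuc on the cell exterior, held away from the membrane by the ICAM1 portion and anchored through the neurexin portion. The record describes it as the "sender" component of a trans-cellular system. The associated work concerns luciferase-to-LOV domain BRET used to read out protein-protein interactions transcriptionally, implying that NanoLuc on sender cells activates a light-sensitive partner on contacting cells.
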