Addgene plasmid #125233: pLX208-gLuc sp-NanoLuc-15aa linker-ICAM-Nrxn3b-HA
Purpose: Expresses "sender" trans-cellular NanoLuc in mammalian cells
Depositing lab: Alice Ting. Depositing organization: Stanford University. Publication: Luciferase-LOV BRET enables versatile and specific transcriptional readout of cellular protein-protein interactions. Kim CK, Cho KF, Kim MW, Ting AY. eLife. 2019 Apr 3;8. pii: 43826. doi: 10.7554/eLife.43826. PubMed 30942168.
Backbone
  Vector backbone: pLX208
  Vector type: Mammalian Expression, Lentiviral
Growth in bacteria
  Bacterial resistance: Ampicillin, 100 μg/mL
  Growth temperature: 37°C
  Growth strain: NEB Stable
  Copy number: Unknown
Gene/Insert
  Gene/Insert name: gLuc sp-NanoLuc-15aa linker-ICAM-Nrxn3b-HA
  Species: Synthetic
  Promoter: CMV
  Tag / fusion protein: HA
  Cloning method: Gibson Cloning
  Sequencing primers: 5′ CMV-F; 3′ WPRE-R
Terms and licenses: Academic/Nonprofit Terms; Industry Terms: Not Available to Industry
How to cite: pLX208-gLuc sp-NanoLuc-15aa linker-ICAM-Nrxn3b-HA was a gift from Alice Ting (Addgene plasmid # 125233 ; http://n2t.net/addgene:125233 ; RRID:Addgene_125233)
